>Addgene plasmid #59612 | pSicoR-PTPN11i1 | depositor partial sequence | sequence record 93289 | pSicoR-PTPN11i1 sequence 63 bps
TGGACAGATCTTGTGGAACATTATTTCTAGAGAATAATGTTCCACAAGATCTGTCCTTTTTTC
