>Addgene plasmid #59612 | pSicoR-PTPN11i1 | addgene partial sequence | sequence record 96871 | WPRE-R 5'-CATAGCGTAAAAGGAGCAACA-3'
ATTTTGTAATCCAGAGGTTGATTATCGATAAGCTTGATATCGAATTGTACCTAGTGGAACCGGAACCCTT
AAACATGTATAACTTCGTATAATGTATGCTATACGAAGTTATTAGGTCCCTCGACGAATTCCTACTTGTA
CAGCTCGTCCATGCCGAGAGTGATCCCGGCGGCGGTCACGAACTCCAGCAGGACCATGTGATCGCGCTTC
TCGTTGGGGTCTTTGCTCAGGGCGGACTGGGTGCTCAGGTAGTGGTTGTCGGGCAGCAGCACGGGGCCGT
CGCCGATGGGGGTGTTCTGCTGGTAGTGGTCGGCGAGCTGCACGCTGCCGTCCTCGATGTTGTGGCGGAT
CTTGAAGTTCACCTTGATGCCGTTCTTCTGCTTGTCGGCCATGATATAGACGTTGTGGCTGTTGTAGTTG
TACTCCAGCTTGTGCCCCAGGATGTTGCCGTCCTCCTTGAAGTCGATGCCCTTCAGCTCGATGCGGTTCA
CCAGGGTGTCGCCCTCGAACTTCACCTCGGCGCGGGTCTTGTAGTTGCCGTCGTCCTTGAAGAAGATGGT
GCGCTCCTGGACGTAGCCTTCGGGCATGGCGGACTTGAAGAAGTCGTGCTGCTTCATGTGGTCGGGGTAG
CGGCTGAAGCACTGCAC
