>Addgene plasmid #59612 | pSicoR-PTPN11i1 | addgene partial sequence | sequence record 97344 | pLLU-5 5'-cacagacttgtgggagaagc-3'
GCATATAATATTTCCTAGTAACTATAGAGGCTTAATGTGCGATAAAAGACAGATAATCTGTTCTTTTTAA
TACTAGCTACATTTTACATGATAGGCTTGGATTTCTATAACTTCGTATAGCATACATTATACGAAGTTAT
AAACAGCACAAAAGGAAACTCACCCTAACTGTAAAGTAATTGTGTGTTTTGAGACTATAAATATCCCTTG
GAGAAAAGCCTTGTTTGGACAGATCTTGTGGAACATTATTTCTAGAGAATAATGTTCCACAAGATCTGTC
CTTTTTTCTCGAGTACTAGGATCCATTAGGCGGCCGCGTGGATAACCGTATTACCGCCATGCATTAGTTA
TTAATAGTAATCAATTACGGGGTCATTAGTTCATAGCCCATATATGGAGTTCCGCGTTACATAACTTACG
GTAAATGGCCCGCCTGGCTGACCGCCCAACGACCCCCGCCCAT
