[The description below was written by a language model from this plasmid's Addgene catalogue record.]
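Description:
pSicoR-PTPN11i1 is an RNAi plasmid built on the pSicoR backbone and catalogued as a mammalian expression/RNAi vector. It carries a short hairpin RNA directed against human PTPN11, the gene encoding the protein tyrosine phosphatase also known as SHP2. The hairpin is driven by a U6 promoter, an RNA polymerase III promoter commonly used for shRNAs because it gives strong expression of short transcripts with defined ends. The name of the listed sequencing primer suggests the mouse version of U6. The hairpin was inserted by restriction cloning between an HpaI site, which was destroyed in the process, and an XhoI site, which was retained. The "i1" suffix suggests it is one of several hairpins against the same target, but the record does not state this, nor does it give the hairpin sequence itself.

In bacteria the plasmid is selected with ampicillin and maintained at high copy. The recommended host is a recombination-deficient strain of the kind typically chosen for repeat-containing vectors. pSicoR is generally known as a lentiviral backbone designed so that Cre recombinase can excise the shRNA cassette and switch knockdown off. However, no feature table accompanies this entry, so the LTRs, loxP sites and any reporter or mammalian selection marker in this particular version cannot be confirmed from the record.

The stated purpose is expression of shRNA against human PTPN11. The associated publication concerns the systematic identification of barriers to human induced pluripotent stem cell generation, so the construct was presumably used to deplete PTPN11 in human cells and test its influence on reprogramming.
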