Addgene plasmid #59612: pSicoR-PTPN11i1
Purpose: Expression of shRNA against human PTPN11
Depositing lab: Miguel Ramalho-Santos. Depositing organization: University of California, San Francisco (UCSF). Publication: Systematic Identification of Barriers to Human iPSC Generation. Qin H, Diaz A, Blouin L, Lebbink RJ, Patena W, Tanbun P, LeProust EM, McManus MT, Song JS, Ramalho-Santos M. Cell. 2014 Jul 17;158(2):449-61. doi: 10.1016/j.cell.2014.05.040. PubMed 25036638.
Backbone
  Vector backbone: pSicoR
  Vector type: Mammalian Expression, RNAi
Growth in bacteria
  Bacterial resistance: Ampicillin, 100 μg/mL
  Growth temperature: 37°C
  Growth strain: Stbl3
  Copy number: High Copy
Gene/Insert
  Gene/Insert name: PTPN11
  gRNA/shRNA sequence: PTPN11
  Species: H. sapiens (human)
  Entrez Gene: PTPN11 (a.k.a. BPTP3, CFC, JMML, METCDS, NS1, PTP-1D, PTP2C, SH-PTP2, SH-PTP3, SHP2)
  Promoter: U6
  Cloning method: Restriction Enzyme; 5′ cloning site HpaI (destroyed during cloning); 3′ cloning site XhoI (not destroyed)
  Sequencing primers: 5′ mU6-F
Terms and licenses: Academic/Nonprofit Terms; Industry Terms: Not Available to Industry
How to cite: pSicoR-PTPN11i1 was a gift from Miguel Ramalho-Santos (Addgene plasmid # 59612 ; http://n2t.net/addgene:59612 ; RRID:Addgene_59612)
